Addgene plasmid #248629: pcDNA3.1-hFGFR1c-Venus2
Purpose: Expression of the human FGFR1c tagged with Venus2 for BiFC
Depositing lab: Pavel Krejčí. Depositing organization: Masaryk University.
Backbone
  Vector backbone: pcDNA3.1-V5/His
  Backbone manufacturer: Invitrogen
  Vector type: Mammalian Expression
Growth in bacteria
  Bacterial resistance: Ampicillin, 100 μg/mL
  Growth temperature: 37°C
  Growth strain: DH5alpha
  Copy number: High Copy
Gene/Insert
  Gene/Insert name: FGFR1c, full length
  Species: H. sapiens (human)
  Entrez Gene: FGFR1 (a.k.a. BFGFR, CD331, CEK, ECCL, FGFBR, FGFR-1, FLG, FLT-2, FLT2, HBGFR, HH2, HRTFDS, KAL2, N-SAM, OGD, bFGF-R-1)
  Promoter: CMV
  Tag / fusion protein: Venus2 (C terminal on insert)
  Cloning method: Restriction Enzyme; 5′ cloning site Unspecified (unknown if destroyed)
Terms and licenses: Academic/Nonprofit Terms; Industry Terms: Not Available to Industry
How to cite: pcDNA3.1-hFGFR1c-Venus2 was a gift from Pavel Krejčí (Addgene plasmid # 248629 ; http://n2t.net/addgene:248629 ; RRID:Addgene_248629)
