[The description below was written by a language model from this plasmid's Addgene catalogue record and pLannotate feature annotations shown in this document.]
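Description:
pcDNA3.1-hFGFR1c-Venus2 is a mammalian expression plasmid of about 8.1 kb built on the Invitrogen pcDNA3.1-V5/His backbone. It is maintained in E. coli as a high-copy plasmid through a ColE1/pUC-type origin and selected with ampicillin via the β-lactamase gene and its own promoter. The backbone also carries an f1 phage origin and an SV40 early promoter–driven neomycin phosphotransferase cassette ending in an SV40 polyadenylation signal, which can in principle be used for G418 selection of stably transfected mammalian cells. Several small annotated fragments (bom, lac promoter/operator, lacI, ble, a short HIV-1 LTR-like match) appear to be backbone remnants or automated-annotation hits rather than functional parts of the design.

The payload is the full-length human FGFR1 coding sequence in the "c" splice isoform, a receptor tyrosine kinase for fibroblast growth factors. It is transcribed from the CMV immediate-early enhancer and promoter and terminated by the bovine growth hormone polyadenylation signal. A T7 promoter lies just upstream of the insert, as is standard in this backbone. A short distance downstream of the receptor sequence is "Venus2", which the feature table identifies as VC155, the C-terminal fragment of mVenus. The catalogue entry records this as a C-terminal tag on the insert. This fragment is not fluorescent alone. In bimolecular fluorescence complementation (BiFC), signal arises only when a partner protein carrying the complementary N-terminal Venus fragment is brought close enough for the two halves to reassemble. The stated purpose is expression of tagged FGFR1c for BiFC, which detects receptor dimerisation or association with other proteins in cells. No V5 or His tag is annotated, and the cloning sites are not specified.
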