Features (pLannotate 1.2.2; 21 found; start..end, strand, type, name):
     28..80      -  misc_feature   bom (fragment): basis of mobility region from pBR322
    235..614     +  enhancer       CMV enhancer: human cytomegalovirus immediate early enhancer
    615..818     +  promoter       CMV promoter: human cytomegalovirus (CMV) immediate early promoter
    814..847     +  LTR            5' LTR (truncated) (fragment): truncated 5' long terminal repeat (LTR) from HIV-1
    863..881     +  promoter       T7 promoter: promoter for bacteriophage T7 RNA polymerase
    923..3388    +  CDS            FGFR1: FGFR1_HUMAN - Also known as BFGFR, CEK, FGFBR, FLG, FLT2, HBGFR. Experimental evidence at protein level: Swiss-Prot protein existence level 1. Tyrosine-protein kinase that acts as cell-surface receptor for fibroblast growth factors and plays an essential role in the regulation of embryonic development, cell proliferation, differentiation and migration. Required for normal mesoderm patterning and correct axial organization during embryonic development, normal skeletogenesis and normal development of the gonadotropin-releasing hormone (GnRH) neuronal system. Phosphorylates PLCG1, FRS2, GAB1 and
   3431..3673    +  CDS            VC155: C-terminal fragment of mVenus for use in bimolecular fluorescence complementation (BiFC) (Kodama and Hu, 2010)
   3714..3938    +  polyA_signal   bGH poly(A) signal: bovine growth hormone polyadenylation signal
   3942..3963    +  promoter       SV40 promoter (fragment): SV40 enhancer and early promoter
   3984..4412    +  rep_origin     f1 ori (sequence partly withheld): f1 bacteriophage origin of replication; arrow indicates direction of (+) strand synthesis
   4426..4755    +  promoter       SV40 promoter: SV40 enhancer and early promoter
   4822..5613    +  CDS            neo: KKA2_KLEPN - Also known as kan, nptII. Experimental evidence at protein level: Swiss-Prot protein existence level 1. Resistance to kanamycin, neomycin, paromomycin, ribostamycin, butirosin and gentamicin B. From Klebsiella pneumoniae.
   5637..5795    +  CDS            ble (fragment): BLE_KLEPN - Experimental evidence at protein level: Swiss-Prot protein existence level 1. Binding protein with a strong affinity to the bleomycin family of antibiotics. Binds to CL990; an antimitotic-antibiotic compound. From Klebsiella pneumoniae.
   5790..5911    +  polyA_signal   SV40 poly(A) signal: SV40 polyadenylation signal
   5984..6000    -  protein_bind   lac operator: The lac repressor binds to the lac operator to inhibit transcription in E. coli. This inhibition can be relieved by adding lactose or isopropyl-β-D-thiogalactopyranoside (IPTG). lac repressor encoded by lacI
   6008..6038    -  promoter       lac promoter: promoter for the E. coli lac operon
   6053..6074    -  protein_bind   CAP binding site: CAP binding activates transcription in the presence of cAMP. E. coli catabolite activator protein
   6087..6179    -  CDS            lacI (fragment): lac repressor; lacI; The lac repressor binds to the lac operator to inhibit transcription in E. coli. This inhibition can be relieved by adding lactose or isopropyl-β-D-thiogalactopyranoside (IPTG).
   6362..6950    -  rep_origin     ori: high-copy-number ColE1/pMB1/pBR322/pUC origin of replication
   7121..7981    -  CDS            AmpR: β-lactamase; bla; confers resistance to ampicillin, carbenicillin, and related antibiotics
   7982..8086    -  promoter       AmpR promoter: bla
>Addgene plasmid #248629 | pcDNA3.1-hFGFR1c-Venus2 | addgene full sequence | sequence record 496190 | Addgene NGS Result
GACGGATCGGGAGATCTCCCGATCCCCTATGGTGCACTCTCAGTACAATCTGCTCTGATGCCGCATAGTT
AAGCCAGTATCTGCTCCCTGCTTGTGTGTTGGAGGTCGCTGAGTAGTGCGCGAGCAAAATTTAAGCTACA
ACAAGGCAAGGCTTGACCGACAATTGCATGAAGAATCTGCTTAGGGTTAGGCGTTTTGCGCTGCTTCGCG
ATGTACGGGCCAGATATACGCGTTGACATTGATTATTGACTAGTTATTAATAGTAATCAATTACGGGGTC
ATTAGTTCATAGCCCATATATGGAGTTCCGCGTTACATAACTTACGGTAAATGGCCCGCCTGGCTGACCG
CCCAACGACCCCCGCCCATTGACGTCAATAATGACGTATGTTCCCATAGTAACGCCAATAGGGACTTTCC
ATTGACGTCAATGGGTGGAGTATTTACGGTAAACTGCCCACTTGGCAGTACATCAAGTGTATCATATGCC
AAGTACGCCCCCTATTGACGTCAATGACGGTAAATGGCCCGCCTGGCATTATGCCCAGTACATGACCTTA
TGGGACTTTCCTACTTGGCAGTACATCTACGTATTAGTCATCGCTATTACCATGGTGATGCGGTTTTGGC
AGTACATCAATGGGCGTGGATAGCGGTTTGACTCACGGGGATTTCCAAGTCTCCACCCCATTGACGTCAA
TGGGAGTTTGTTTTGGCACCAAAATCAACGGGACTTTCCAAAATGTCGTAACAACTCCGCCCCATTGACG
CAAATGGGCGGTAGGCGTGTACGGTGGGAGGTCTATATAAGCAGAGCTCTCTGGCTAACTAGAGAACCCA
CTGCTTACTGGCTTATCGAAATTAATACGACTCACTATAGGGAGACCCAAGCTGGCTAGCGTTTAAACTT
AAGCTTGCCGCCATGTGGAGCTGGAAGTGCCTCCTCTTCTGGGCTGTGCTGGTCACAGCCACACTCTGCA
CCGCTAGGCCGTCCCCGACCTTGCCTGAACAAGCCCAGCCCTGGGGAGCCCCTGTGGAAGTGGAGTCCTT
CCTGGTCCACCCCGGTGACCTGCTGCAGCTTCGCTGTCGGCTGCGGGACGATGTGCAGAGCATCAACTGG
CTGCGGGACGGGGTGCAGCTGGCGGAAAGCAACCGCACCCGCATCACAGGGGAGGAGGTGGAGGTGCAGG
ACTCCGTGCCCGCAGACTCCGGCCTCTATGCTTGCGTAACCAGCAGCCCCTCGGGCAGTGACACCACCTA
CTTCTCCGTCAATGTTTCAGATGCTCTCCCCTCCTCGGAGGATGATGATGATGATGATGACTCCTCTTCA
GAGGAGAAAGAAACAGATAACACCAAACCAAACCGTATGCCCGTAGCTCCATATTGGACATCCCCAGAAA
AGATGGAAAAGAAATTGCATGCAGTGCCGGCTGCCAAGACAGTGAAGTTCAAATGCCCTTCCAGTGGGAC
CCCAAACCCCACACTGCGCTGGTTGAAAAATGGCAAAGAATTCAAACCTGACCACAGAATTGGAGGCTAC
AAGGTCCGTTATGCCACCTGGAGCATCATAATGGACTCTGTGGTGCCCTCTGACAAGGGCAACTACACCT
GCATTGTGGAGAATGAGTACGGCAGCATCAACCACACATACCAGCTGGATGTCGTGGAGCGGTCCCCTCA
CCGGCCCATCCTGCAAGCAGGGTTGCCCGCCAACAAAACAGTGGCCCTGGGTAGCAACGTGGAGTTCATG
TGTAAGGTGTACAGTGACCCGCAGCCGCACATCCAGTGGCTAAAGCACATCGAGGTGAATGGGAGCAAGA
TTGGCCCAGACAACCTGCCTTATGTCCAGATCTTGAAGACTGCTGGAGTTAATACCACCGACAAAGAGAT
GGAGGTGCTTCACTTAAGAAATGTCTCCTTTGAGGACGCAGGGGAGTATACGTGCTTGGCGGGTAACTCT
ATCGGACTCTCCCATCACTCTGCATGGTTGACCGTTCTGGAAGCCCTGGAAGAGAGGCCGGCAGTGATGA
CCTCGCCCCTGTACCTGGAGATCATCATCTATTGCACAGGGGCCTTCCTCATCTCCTGCATGGTGGGGTC
GGTCATCGTCTACAAGATGAAGAGTGGTACCAAGAAGAGTGACTTCCACAGCCAGATGGCTGTGCACAAG
CTGGCCAAGAGCATCCCTCTGCGCAGACAGGTAACAGTGTCTGCTGACTCCAGTGCATCCATGAACTCTG
GGGTTCTTCTGGTTCGGCCATCACGGCTCTCCTCCAGTGGGACTCCCATGCTAGCAGGGGTCTCTGAGTA
TGAGCTTCCCGAAGACCCTCGCTGGGAGCTGCCTCGGGACAGACTGGTCTTAGGCAAACCCCTGGGAGAG
GGCTGCTTTGGGCAGGTGGTGTTGGCAGAGGCTATCGGGCTGGACAAGGACAAACCCAACCGTGTGACCA
AAGTGGCTGTGAAGATGTTGAAGTCGGACGCAACAGAGAAAGACTTGTCAGACCTGATCTCAGAAATGGA
GATGATGAAGATGATCGGGAAGCATAAGAATATCATCAACCTGCTGGGGGCCTGCACGCAGGATGGTCCC
TTGTATGTCATCGTGGAGTATGCCTCCAAGGGCAACCTGCGGGAGTACCTGCAGGCCCGGAGGCCCCCAG
GGCTGGAATACTGCTACAACCCCAGCCACAACCCAGAGGAGCAGCTCTCCTCCAAGGACCTGGTGTCCTG
CGCCTACCAGGTGGCCCGAGGCATGGAGTATCTGGCCTCCAAGAAGTGCATACACCGAGACCTGGCAGCC
AGGAATGTCCTGGTGACAGAGGACAATGTGATGAAGATAGCAGACTTTGGCCTCGCACGGGACATTCACC
ACATCGACTACTATAAAAAGACAACCAACGGCCGACTGCCTGTGAAGTGGATGGCACCCGAGGCATTATT
TGACCGGATCTACACCCACCAGAGTGATGTGTGGTCTTTCGGGGTGCTCCTGTGGGAGATCTTCACTCTG
GGCGGCTCCCCATACCCCGGTGTGCCTGTGGAGGAACTTTTCAAGCTGCTGAAGGAGGGTCACCGCATGG
ACAAGCCCAGTAACTGCACCAACGAGCTGTACATGATGATGCGGGACTGCTGGCATGCAGTGCCCTCACA
GAGACCCACCTTCAAGCAGCTGGTGGAAGACCTGGACCGCATCGTGGCCTTGACCTCCAACCAGGAGTAC
CTGGACCTGTCCATGCCCCTGGACCAGTACTCCCCCAGCTTTCCCGACACCCGGAGCTCTACGTGCTCCT
CAGGGGAGGATTCCGTCTTCTCTCATGAGCCGCTGCCCGAGGAGCCCTGCCTGCCCCGACACCCAGCCCA
GCTTGCCAATGGCGGACTCAAACGCCGCCTCGAGGGTGGCGGTGGCTCTGGAGGTGGTGGGTCCTCCGGA
AAGAACGGCATCAAGGCCAACTTCAAGATCCGCCACAACATCGAGGACGGCGGCGTGCAGCTCGCCGACC
ACTACCAGCAGAACACCCCCATCGGCGACGGCCCCGTGCTGCTGCCCGACAACCACTACCTGAGCTACCA
GTCCGCCCTGAGCAAAGACCCCAACGAGAAGCGCGATCACATGGTCCTGCTGGAGTTCGTGACCGCCGCC
GGGATCACTCTCGGCATGGACGAGCTGTACAAGTAATCTAGAGGGCCCGTTTAAACCCGCTGATCAGCCT
CGACTGTGCCTTCTAGTTGCCAGCCATCTGTTGTTTGCCCCTCCCCCGTGCCTTCCTTGACCCTGGAAGG
TGCCACTCCCACTGTCCTTTCCTAATAAAATGAGGAAATTGCATCGCATTGTCTGAGTAGGTGTCATTCT
ATTCTGGGGGGTGGGGTGGGGCAGGACAGCAAGGGGGAGGATTGGGAAGACAATAGCAGGCATGCTGGGG
ATGCGGTGGGCTCTATGGCTTCTGAGGCGGAAAGAACCAGCTGGGGCTCTAGGGGGTATCCCC
[124 nt withheld, positions 3984-4107]
C
[91 nt withheld, positions 4109-4199]
A
[49 nt withheld, positions 4201-4249]
CCTTTGACGTTGGAGTCCACGTTCTTT
[37 nt withheld, positions 4277-4313]
ACCCTATCTCGGTCTATTCTTTTGATTTATAAGGGATTTTGCCGATTTCGGCCTATTGGTTAAAAAATGA
GCTGATTTAACAAAAATTTAACGCGAATTAATTCTGTGGAATGTGTGTCAGTTAGGGTGTGGAAAGTCCC
CAGGCTCCCCAGCAGGCAGAAGTATGCAAAGCATGCATCTCAATTAGTCAGCAACCAGGTGTGGAAAGTC
CCCAGGCTCCCCAGCAGGCAGAAGTATGCAAAGCATGCATCTCAATTAGTCAGCAACCATAGTCCCGCCC
CTAACTCCGCCCATCCCGCCCCTAACTCCGCCCAGTTCCGCCCATTCTCCGCCCCATGGCTGACTAATTT
TTTTTATTTATGCAGAGGCCGAGGCCGCCTCTGCCTCTGAGCTATTCCAGAAGTAGTGAGGAGGCTTTTT
TGGAGGCCTAGGCTTTTGCAAAAAGCTCCCGGGAGCTTGTATATCCATTTTCGGATCTGATCAAGAGACA
GGATGAGGATCGTTTCGCATGATTGAACAAGATGGATTGCACGCAGGTTCTCCGGCCGCTTGGGTGGAGA
GGCTATTCGGCTATGACTGGGCACAACAGACAATCGGCTGCTCTGATGCCGCCGTGTTCCGGCTGTCAGC
GCAGGGGCGCCCGGTTCTTTTTGTCAAGACCGACCTGTCCGGTGCCCTGAATGAACTGCAGGACGAGGCA
GCGCGGCTATCGTGGCTGGCCACGACGGGCGTTCCTTGCGCAGCTGTGCTCGACGTTGTCACTGAAGCGG
GAAGGGACTGGCTGCTATTGGGCGAAGTGCCGGGGCAGGATCTCCTGTCATCTCACCTTGCTCCTGCCGA
GAAAGTATCCATCATGGCTGATGCAATGCGGCGGCTGCATACGCTTGATCCGGCTACCTGCCCATTCGAC
CACCAAGCGAAACATCGCATCGAGCGAGCACGTACTCGGATGGAAGCCGGTCTTGTCGATCAGGATGATC
TGGACGAAGAGCATCAGGGGCTCGCGCCAGCCGAACTGTTCGCCAGGCTCAAGGCGCGCATGCCCGACGG
CGAGGATCTCGTCGTGACCCATGGCGATGCCTGCTTGCCGAATATCATGGTGGAAAATGGCCGCTTTTCT
GGATTCATCGACTGTGGCCGGCTGGGTGTGGCGGACCGCTATCAGGACATAGCGTTGGCTACCCGTGATA
TTGCTGAAGAGCTTGGCGGCGAATGGGCTGACCGCTTCCTCGTGCTTTACGGTATCGCCGCTCCCGATTC
GCAGCGCATCGCCTTCTATCGCCTTCTTGACGAGTTCTTCTGAGCGGGACTCTGGGGTTCGAAATGACCG
ACCAAGCGACGCCCAACCTGCCATCACGAGATTTCGATTCCACCGCCGCCTTCTATGAAAGGTTGGGCTT
CGGAATCGTTTTCCGGGACGCCGGCTGGATGATCCTCCAGCGCGGGGATCTCATGCTGGAGTTCTTCGCC
CACCCCAACTTGTTTATTGCAGCTTATAATGGTTACAAATAAAGCAATAGCATCACAAATTTCACAAATA
AAGCATTTTTTTCACTGCATTCTAGTTGTGGTTTGTCCAAACTCATCAATGTATCTTATCATGTCTGTAT
ACCGTCGACCTCTAGCTAGAGCTTGGCGTAATCATGGTCATAGCTGTTTCCTGTGTGAAATTGTTATCCG
CTCACAATTCCACACAACATACGAGCCGGAAGCATAAAGTGTAAAGCCTGGGGTGCCTAATGAGTGAGCT
AACTCACATTAATTGCGTTGCGCTCACTGCCCGCTTTCCAGTCGGGAAACCTGTCGTGCCAGCTGCATTA
ATGAATCGGCCAACGCGCGGGGAGAGGCGGTTTGCGTATTGGGCGCTCTTCCGCTTCCTCGCTCACTGAC
TCGCTGCGCTCGGTCGTTCGGCTGCGGCGAGCGGTATCAGCTCACTCAAAGGCGGTAATACGGTTATCCA
CAGAATCAGGGGATAACGCAGGAAAGAACATGTGAGCAAAAGGCCAGCAAAAGGCCAGGAACCGTAAAAA
GGCCGCGTTGCTGGCGTTTTTCCATAGGCTCCGCCCCCCTGACGAGCATCACAAAAATCGACGCTCAAGT
CAGAGGTGGCGAAACCCGACAGGACTATAAAGATACCAGGCGTTTCCCCCTGGAAGCTCCCTCGTGCGCT
CTCCTGTTCCGACCCTGCCGCTTACCGGATACCTGTCCGCCTTTCTCCCTTCGGGAAGCGTGGCGCTTTC
TCATAGCTCACGCTGTAGGTATCTCAGTTCGGTGTAGGTCGTTCGCTCCAAGCTGGGCTGTGTGCACGAA
CCCCCCGTTCAGCCCGACCGCTGCGCCTTATCCGGTAACTATCGTCTTGAGTCCAACCCGGTAAGACACG
ACTTATCGCCACTGGCAGCAGCCACTGGTAACAGGATTAGCAGAGCGAGGTATGTAGGCGGTGCTACAGA
GTTCTTGAAGTGGTGGCCTAACTACGGCTACACTAGAAGAACAGTATTTGGTATCTGCGCTCTGCTGAAG
CCAGTTACCTTCGGAAAAAGAGTTGGTAGCTCTTGATCCGGCAAACAAACCACCGCTGGTAGCGGTGGTT
TTTTTGTTTGCAAGCAGCAGATTACGCGCAGAAAAAAAGGATCTCAAGAAGATCCTTTGATCTTTTCTAC
GGGGTCTGACGCTCAGTGGAACGAAAACTCACGTTAAGGGATTTTGGTCATGAGATTATCAAAAAGGATC
TTCACCTAGATCCTTTTAAATTAAAAATGAAGTTTTAAATCAATCTAAAGTATATATGAGTAAACTTGGT
CTGACAGTTACCAATGCTTAATCAGTGAGGCACCTATCTCAGCGATCTGTCTATTTCGTTCATCCATAGT
TGCCTGACTCCCCGTCGTGTAGATAACTACGATACGGGAGGGCTTACCATCTGGCCCCAGTGCTGCAATG
ATACCGCGAGACCCACGCTCACCGGCTCCAGATTTATCAGCAATAAACCAGCCAGCCGGAAGGGCCGAGC
GCAGAAGTGGTCCTGCAACTTTATCCGCCTCCATCCAGTCTATTAATTGTTGCCGGGAAGCTAGAGTAAG
TAGTTCGCCAGTTAATAGTTTGCGCAACGTTGTTGCCATTGCTACAGGCATCGTGGTGTCACGCTCGTCG
TTTGGTATGGCTTCATTCAGCTCCGGTTCCCAACGATCAAGGCGAGTTACATGATCCCCCATGTTGTGCA
AAAAAGCGGTTAGCTCCTTCGGTCCTCCGATCGTTGTCAGAAGTAAGTTGGCCGCAGTGTTATCACTCAT
GGTTATGGCAGCACTGCATAATTCTCTTACTGTCATGCCATCCGTAAGATGCTTTTCTGTGACTGGTGAG
TACTCAACCAAGTCATTCTGAGAATAGTGTATGCGGCGACCGAGTTGCTCTTGCCCGGCGTCAATACGGG
ATAATACCGCGCCACATAGCAGAACTTTAAAAGTGCTCATCATTGGAAAACGTTCTTCGGGGCGAAAACT
CTCAAGGATCTTACCGCTGTTGAGATCCAGTTCGATGTAACCCACTCGTGCACCCAACTGATCTTCAGCA
TCTTTTACTTTCACCAGCGTTTCTGGGTGAGCAAAAACAGGAAGGCAAAATGCCGCAAAAAAGGGAATAA
GGGCGACACGGAAATGTTGAATACTCATACTCTTCCTTTTTCAATATTATTGAAGCATTTATCAGGGTTA
TTGTCTCATGAGCGGATACATATTTGAATGTATTTAGAAAAATAAACAAATAGGGGTTCCGCGCACATTT
CCCCGAAAAGTGCCACCTGACGTC
